Addgene plasmid #112917: pMLS7-egfp
Purpose: Fluorescence microscopy
Depositing lab: Miguel Valvano. Depositing organization: University of Western Ontario. Publication: Construction and evaluation of plasmid vectors optimized for constitutive and regulated gene expression in Burkholderia cepacia complex isolates. Lefebre MD, Valvano MA. Appl Environ Microbiol. 2002 Dec;68(12):5956-64. 10.1128/AEM.68.12.5956-5964.2002 PubMed 12450816.
Backbone
  Vector backbone: pMLS7
  Backbone size w/o insert (bp): 6124
  Total vector size (bp): 6853
  Vector type: Bacterial Expression
Growth in bacteria
  Bacterial resistance: Trimethoprim, 50 μg/mL
  Growth temperature: 37°C
  Growth strain: DH5alpha
  Copy number: Low Copy
Gene/Insert
  Gene/Insert name: eGFP
  Insert size (bp): 735
  Promoter: Ps7
  Cloning method: Restriction Enzyme; 5′ cloning site NcoI (not destroyed); 3′ cloning site SmaI (only the plasmid) (destroyed during cloning)
  Sequencing primers: 5′ AGCTGGCAACCAATTAGC; 3′ pBAD reverse
Terms and licenses: Academic/Nonprofit Terms; Industry Terms: Not Available to Industry
How to cite: pMLS7-egfp was a gift from Miguel Valvano (Addgene plasmid # 112917 ; http://n2t.net/addgene:112917 ; RRID:Addgene_112917)
