[The description below was written by a language model from this plasmid's Addgene catalogue record and pLannotate feature annotations shown in this document.]
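Description:
pMLS7-egfp is a low-copy bacterial expression plasmid built on the pMLS7 backbone, one of a vector series designed for gene expression in Burkholderia cepacia complex isolates. It replicates through the broad-host-range pBBR1 system. The annotated pBBR1 oriV and its cognate Rep protein allow maintenance in E. coli cloning strains as well as in a range of other Gram-negative bacteria. Selection is by trimethoprim, conferred by a plasmid-type dihydrofolate reductase gene (dhfrIIb from R388). This gene sits downstream of a class 1 integron Pc promoter and an attI/leader element, which suggests it was carried over as an integron-derived cassette. Fragments of tetracycline, chloramphenicol and kanamycin resistance genes, a cat promoter and a piece of a Tn903 transposition gene are also annotated. All are partial, look like leftovers from earlier construction steps, and are not listed as usable markers.

The payload is the EGFP coding sequence, cloned between an intact NcoI site and a SmaI site that was destroyed during cloning. It is followed by a remnant of the pUC-type multiple cloning site, a 5S rRNA segment and the rrnB T1 and T2 transcription terminators. The catalogue lists the promoter as Ps7. The feature table does not annotate this promoter as such, but it places an rpsL (ribosomal protein S12) reading frame directly upstream of EGFP on the circular map. This is consistent with a promoter region taken from a ribosomal protein operon and with the constitutive expression described for this vector family. The sequenced record is slightly longer than the catalogued total size. The plasmid is intended to label bacteria with green fluorescence for microscopy.
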