Features (pLannotate 1.2.2; 16 found; start..end, strand, type, name):
      1..720     +  CDS            EGFP: the original enhanced GFP (Yang et al., 1996) mammalian codon-optimized
    740..776     +  misc_feature   MCS (fragment): pUC18/19 multiple cloning site
    860..975     +  ncRNA          5S rRNA: Accession: RF00001 - 5S ribosomal RNA
    979..1065    +  terminator     rrnB T1 terminator: Escherichia coli rrnB; transcription terminator T1 from the E. coli rrnB gene
   1157..1184    +  terminator     rrnB T2 terminator: transcription terminator T2 from the E. coli rrnB gene
   1520..1589    -  CDS            TcR (fragment): tetracycline efflux protein; tet; confers resistance to tetracycline
   1650..2312    -  CDS            pBBR1 Rep: replication protein for the broad-host-range plasmid pBBR1 from Bordetella bronchiseptica
   2313..3084    -  rep_origin     pBBR1 oriV: replication origin of the broad-host-range plasmid pBBR1 from Bordetella bronchiseptica; requires the pBBR1 Rep protein for replication
   4477..4579    +  promoter       cat promoter: promoter of the E. coli cat gene encoding chloramphenicol acetyltransferase
   4580..4714    +  CDS            CmR (fragment): chloramphenicol acetyltransferase; cat; confers resistance to chloramphenicol
   4714..4979    +  CDS            KanR (fragment): aminoglycoside phosphotransferase; aph(3')-Ia; confers resistance to kanamycin
   5120..5266    +  CDS            TRA2_ECOLX (fragment): Protein predicted: Swiss-Prot protein existence level 4. Required for transposition of transposon Tn903. From Escherichia coli.
   5434..5670    -  CDS            TpR: E. coli plasmid-associated dihydrofolate reductase; dhfrIIb from plasmid R388; confers resistance to trimethoprim
   5752..5818    -  ncRNA          AAC AAD leader (fragment): Accession: RF02912 - putative aminoglycoside riboswitch / attI site
   5996..6024    -  promoter       Pc promoter: intI1 (promoter lies within the coding sequence); class 1 integron promoter
   6341..6712    +  CDS            rpsL: RS12_ECOLI - Also known as strA. Experimental evidence at protein level: Swiss-Prot protein existence level 1. Cryo-EM studies suggest that S12 contacts the EF-Tu bound tRNA in the A-site during codon-recognition. This contact is most likely broken as the aminoacyl-tRNA moves into the peptidyl transferase center in the 50S subunit. From Escherichia coli (strain K12).
>Addgene plasmid #112917 | pMLS7-egfp | addgene full sequence | sequence record 224237 | Addgene NGS Result
ATGGTGAGCAAGGGCGAGGAGCTGTTCACCGGGGTGGTGCCCATCCTGGTCGAGCTGGACGGCGACGTAA
ACGGCCACAAGTTCAGCGTGTCCGGCGAGGGCGAGGGCGATGCCACCTACGGCAAGCTGACCCTGAAGTT
CATCTGCACCACCGGCAAGCTGCCCGTGCCCTGGCCCACCCTCGTGACCACCCTGACCTACGGCGTGCAG
TGCTTCAGCCGCTACCCCGACCACATGAAGCAGCACGACTTCTTCAAGTCCGCCATGCCCGAAGGCTACG
TCCAGGAGCGCACCATCTTCTTCAAGGACGACGGCAACTACAAGACCCGCGCCGAGGTGAAGTTCGAGGG
CGACACCCTGGTGAACCGCATCGAGCTGAAGGGCATCGACTTCAAGGAGGACGGCAACATCCTGGGGCAC
AAGCTGGAGTACAACTACAACAGCCACAACGTCTATATCATGGCCGACAAGCAGAAGAACGGCATCAAGG
TGAACTTCAAGATCCGCCACAACATCGAGGACGGCAGCGTGCAGCTCGCCGACCACTACCAGCAGAACAC
CCCCATCGGCGACGGCCCCGTGCTGCTGCCCGACAACCACTACCTGAGCACCCAGTCCGCCCTGAGCAAA
GACCCCAACGAGAAGCGCGATCACATGGTCCTGCTGGAGTTCGTGACCGCCGCCGGGATCACTCTCGGCA
TGGACGAGCTGTACAAGTAAAGCGGCCGCGAATTCGATCGGGATCCTCTAGAGTCGACCTGCAGGCATGC
AAGCTTGGCTGTTTTGGCGGATGAGAGAAGATTTTCAGCCTGATACAGATTAAATCAGAACGCAGAAGCG
GTCTGATAAAACAGAATTTGCCTGGCGGCAGTAGCGCGGTGGTCCCACCTGACCCCATGCCGAACTCAGA
AGTGAAACGCCGTAGCGCCGATGGTAGTGTGGGGTCTCCCCATGCGAGAGTAGGGAACTGCCAGGCATCA
AATAAAACGAAAGGCTCAGTCGAAAGACTGGGCCTTTCGTTTTATCTGTTGTTTGTCGGTGAACGCTCTC
CTGAGTAGGACAAATCCGCCGGGAGCGGATTTGAACGTTGCGAAGCAACGGCCCGGAGGGTGGCGGGCAG
GACGCCCGCCATAAACTGCCAGGCATCAAATTAAGCAGAAGGCCATCCTGACGGATGGCCTTTTTGCGTT
TCTACAAACTCTTGTTATTGGTCGACTTAAACGCCTGGTGCTACGCCTGAATAAGTGATAATAAGCGGAT
GAATGGCAGAAATTCGAAAGCAAATTCGACCCGGTCGTCGGTTCAGGGCAGGGTCGTTAAATAGCCGCTT
ATGTCTATTGCTGGTTTACCGGTTTATTGACTACCGGAAGCAGTGTGACCGTGTGCTTCTCAAATGCCTG
AGGCCAGTTTGCTCAGGCTCTCCCCGTGGAGGTAATAATTGACGATATGATCATTTATTCTGCCTCCCAG
AGCCTGATAAAAACGGTGAATCCGTTAGCGAGGTGCCGCCGGCTTCCATTCAGGTCGAGGCGGCCCGGCT
CCATGCACCGCGACGCAACGCGGGGAGGCAGACAAGGTATAGGGCGGCGAGGCGGCTACAGCCGATAGTC
TGGAACAGCGCACTTACGGGTTGCTGCGCAACCCAAGTGCTACCGGCGCGGCAGCGTGACCCGTGTCGGC
GGCTCCAACGGCTCGCCATCGTCCAGAAAACACGGCTCATCGGGCATCGGCAGGCGCTGCTGCCCGCGCC
GTTCCCATTCCTCCGTTTCGGTCAAGGCTGGCAGGTCTGGTTCCATGCCCGGAATGCCGGGCTGGCTGGG
CGGCTCCTCGCCGGGGCCGGTCGGTAGTTGCTGCTCGCCCGGATACAGGGTCGGGATGCGGCGCAGGTCG
CCATGCCCCAACAGCGATTCGTCCTGGTCGTCGTGATCAACCACCACGGCGGCACTGAACACCGACAGGC
GCAACTGGTCGCGGGGCTGGCCCCACGCCACGCGGTCATTGACCACGTAGGCCGACACGGTGCCGGGGCC
GTTGAGCTTCACGACGGAGATCCAGCGCTCGGCCACCAAGTCCTTGACTGCGTATTGGACCGTCCGCAAA
GAACGTCCGATGAGCTTGGAAAGTGTCTTCTGGCTGACCACCACGGCGTTCTGGTGGCCCATCTGCGCCA
CGAGGTGATGCAGCAGCATTGCCGCCGTGGGTTTCCTCGCAATAAGCCCGGCCCACGCCTCATGCGCTTT
GCGTTCCGTTTGCACCCAGTGACCGGGCTTGTTCTTGGCTTGAATGCCGATTTCTCTGGACTGCGTGGCC
ATGCTTATCTCCATGCGGTAGGGGTGCCGCACGGTTGCGGCACCATGCGCAATCAGCTGCAACTTTTCGG
CAGCGCGACAACAATTATGCGTTGCGTAAAAGTGGCAGTCAATTACAGATTTTCTTTAACCTACGCAATG
AGCTATTGCGGGGGGTGCCGCAATGAGCTGTTGCGTACCCCCCTTTTTTAAGTTGTTGATTTTTAAGTCT
TTCGCATTTCGCCCTATATCTAGTTCTTTGGTGCCCAAAGAAGGGCACCCCTGCGGGGTTCCCCCACGCC
TTCGGCGCGGCTCCCCCTCCGGCAAAAAGTGGCCCCTCCGGGGCTTGTTGATCGACTGCGCGGCCTTCGG
CCTTGCCCAAGGTGGCGCTGCCCCCTTGGAACCCCCGCACTCGCCGCCGTGAGGCTCGGGGGGCAGGCGG
GCGGGCTTCGCCCTTCGACTGCCCCCACTCGCATAGGCTTGGGTCGTTCCAGGCGCGTCAAGGCCAAGCC
GCTGCGCGGTCGCTGCGCGAGCCTTGACCCGCCTTCCACTTGGTGTCCAACCGGCAAGCGAAGCGCGCAG
GCCGCAGGCCGGAGGCTTTTCCCCAGAGAAAATTAAAAAAATTGATGGGGCAAGGCCGCAGGCCGCGCAG
TTGGAGCCGGTGGGTATGTGGTCGAAGGCTGGGTAGCCGGTGGGCAATCCCTGTGGTCAAGCTCGTGGGC
AGGCGCAGCCTGTCCATCAGCTTGTCCAGCAGGGTTGTCCACGGGCCGAGCGAAGCGAGCCAGCCGGTGG
CCGCTCGCGGCCATCGTCCACATATCCACGGGCTGGCAAGGGAGCGCAGCGACCGCGCAGGGCGAAGCCC
GGAGAGCAAGCCCGTAGGGCGCCGCAGCCGCCGTAGGCGGTCACGACTTTGCGAAGCAAAGTCTAGTGAG
TATACTCAAGCATTGAGTGGCCCGCCGGAGGCACCGCCTTGCGCTGCCCCCGTCGAGCCGGTTGGACACC
AAAAGGGAGGGGCAGGCATGGCGGCATACGCGATCATGCGATGCAAGAAGCTGGCGAAAATGGGCAACGT
GGCGGCCAGTCTCAAGCACGCCTACCGCGAGCGCGAGACGCCCAACGCTGACGCCAGCAGGACGCCAGAG
AACGAGCACTGGGCGGCCAGCAGCACCGATGAAGCGATGGGCCGACTGCGCGAGTTGCTGCCAGAGAAGC
GGCGCAAGGACGCTGTGTTGGCGGTCGAGTACGTCATGACGGCCAGCCCGGAATGGTGGAAGTCGGCCAG
CCAAGAACAGCAGGCGGCGTTCTTCGAGAAGGCGCACAAGTGGCTGGCGGACAAGTACGGGGCGGATCGC
ATCGTGACGGCCAGCATCCACCGTGACGAAACCAGCCCGCACATGACCGCGTTCGTGGTGCCGCTGACGC
AGGACGGCAGGCTGTCGGCCAAGGAGTTCATCGGCAACAAAGCGCAGATGACCCGCGACCAGACCACGTT
TGCGGCCGCTGTGGCCGATCTAGGGCTGCAACGGGGCATCGAGGGCAGCAAGGCACGTCACACGCGCATT
CAGGCGTTCTACGAGGCCCTGGAGCGGCCACCAGTGGGCCACGTCACCATCAGCCCGCAAGCGGTCGAGC
CACGCGCCTATGCACCGCAGGGATTGGCCGAAAAGCTGGGAATCTCAAAGCGCGTTGAGACGCCGGAAGC
CGTGGCCGACCGGCTGACAAAAGCGGTTCGGCAGGGGTATGAGCCTGCCCTACAGGCCGCCGCAGGAGCG
CGTGAGATGCGCAAGAAGGCCGATCAAGCCCAAGAGACGGCCCGAGACCTTCGGGAGCGCCTGAAGCCCG
TTCTGGACGCCCTGGGGCCGTTGAATCGGGATATGCAGGCCAAGGCCGCCGCGATCATCAAGGCCGTGGG
CGAAAAGCTGCTGACGGAACAGCGGGAAGTCCAGCGCCAGAAACAGGCCCAGCGCCAGCAGGAACGCGGG
CGCGCACATTTCCCCGAAAAGTGCCACCTGACGTCTAAGAAACCATTATTATCATGACATTAACCTATAA
AAATAGGCGTATCACGAGGCCCTTTCGTCTTCGAATAAATACCTGTGACGGAAGATCACTTCGCAGAATA
AATAAATCCTGGTGTCCCTGTTGATACCGGGAAGCCCTGGGCCAACTTTTGGCGAAAATGAGACGTTGAT
CGGCACGTAAGAGGTTCCAACTTTCACCATAATGAAATAAGATCACTACCGGGCGTATTTTTTGAGTTAT
CGAGATTTTCAGGAGCTAAGGAAGCTAAAATGGAGAAAAAAATCACTGGATATACCACCGTTGATATATC
CCAATGGCATCGTAAAGAACATTTTGAGGCATTTCAGTCAGTTGCTCAATGTACCTATAACCAGACCGTT
CAGCTGGATATTACGGCCTTTTTAGCTTTTGCCATTCTCACCGGATTCAGTCGTCACTCATGGTGATTTC
TCACTTGATAACCTTATTTTTGACGAGGGGAAATTAATAGGTTGTATTGATGTTGGACGAGTCGGAATCG
CAGACCGATACCAGGATCTTGCCATCCTATGGAACTGCCTCGGTGAGTTTTCTCCTTCATTACAGAAACG
GCTTTTTCAAAAATATGGTATTGATAATCCTGATATGAATAAATTGCAGTTTCATTTGATGCTCGATGAG
TTTTTCTAATCAGAATTGGTTAATTGGTTGTAACACTGGCAGAGCATTACGCTGACTTGACGGGACGGCG
GCTTTGTTGAATAAATCGAACTTTTGCTGAGTTGAAGGATCAGATCACGCATCTTCCCGACAACGCAGAC
CGTTCCGTGGCAAAGCAAAAGTTCAAAATCACCAACTGGTCCACCTACAACAAAGCTCTCATCAACCGTG
GCTCCCTCACTTTCTGGCTGGATGATGGGGCGATTCAGGCCTGGTATGAGTCAGCAACACCTTCTTCACG
AGGCAGACCTCAGCGCCAGAAGGCCGCCAGAGAGGCCGAGCGCGGCCGTGAGGCTTGGACGCTAGGGCAG
GGCATGAAAAAGCCCGTAGCGGGCTGCTACGGGCGTCTGACGCGGTGGAAAGGGGGAGGGGATGTTGTTT
AAATGGCTCTGCTGTAGTGAGTGGAGGGATCCTAAGATATCGCTTAGGCCACACGTTCAAGTGCAGCCAC
AGGATAAATTTGCACTGAGCCTGGGTGGGATTCGGACTCGACCGCATAGCCTTCAGGAGTGAGTTTTGTG
CAATACCAACCGACGACTTGACCCTGCCAAGCGGCACCAGATTTCTTGCGTACGCGATCCCCTAAGCCAA
AGGTGGCACTCAGGGGAAGCGCAAACTGCCCTGCAACGGGAGCGTTGGCTTCATCGCTACTTTGACCCAT
GTCGAATCCTTCTTGTGAATCTATTATGGCGACAAGCAAATCGAGCTCTGACTGCCTACCCCACAACAAC
TATCAGAAAGCACCAGCACAACGGCTGCCTAACTTTGTTTTAGGGCGACTGCCCTGCTGCGTAACATCGT
TGCTGCTCCATAACATCAAACATCGACCCACGGCGTAACGCGCTTGCTGCTTGGATGTCCGAGGCATTGA
CTGTACAAAAAAACAGTCATAACAAGCCATGAAAACCGCCACTGCGCCGTTACCACCGCTGCGTTCGGTC
AAGGTTCTGGACCAGTTGCGTGAGCGCATACGCTACTTGCATTACAGTTTACGAACCGAACAGGCTTATG
TCAACTGGGTTCGTGCGAGCTCATCGATTTCGTTCCACTGAGCGTCAGACCCCGTAGATACAGCTAGCCG
AATTGCTGGAAGTCGTCGCCGCCGACTAAGCGCTCAGCGAGCGCCTGGCCAGGTCGGCAGGGGTACGAAA
CATCGCAACCTGTTGACTCCCTTAGTAATTTCGGAATATTATGCTAGGTTCCGGTTCTTGGAATGCCTGC
GCGCGAAGTCTATTCGTGCGCCGACTACCGGTCCGGAAGTTCGATGCGCAATCGTTTCTGCTTTGCCCGG
AAACAGATGCGTCGATTTTGTTCAATTTCAGGAATAAACAATGCCAACCATCAATCAACTGGTTCGCAAA
GGCCGCGCGTCGGAAACGACGAAGAGCAAGAGCCCGGCTTTGCAGGACTGCCCCCAGCGTCGCGGCGTGT
GCACCCGTGTGTACACCACGACGCCGAAGAAGCCTAACTCGGCACTGCGTAAGGTTGCCAAGGTTCGTCT
GACGAACGGCTTCGAAGTGATTTCTTACATCGGTGGTGAAGGCCACAATCTGCAGGAACACTCGGTCGTG
CTGATTCGCGGCGGTCGTGTCAAGGACTTGCCGGGTGTGCGTTACCACATGGTTCGTGGCTCGCTGGATA
CCCAGGGCGTCAAGGATCGTAAGCAGGCTCGCTCGAAGTACGGTGCGAAGCGTGCAAAAGCTGGTAAATA
AGCTGGCAACCAATTAGCCGGTCAGTAGTTTCAGGTCGCCTGCAAAGGCGGTAATAGCGGTGGTGCCGGA
ATCGCCGGTGCTGTCGAGTAAGTGGTCACCCGACCAGGCTGGTAAGTCGTTAGGGATGAATCGGGTTAGT
TGGTGGCCGCGGGGCTAAAAGTTAGCTCCAACTGAAAAGTTAAAGGAAGAAACGAATTCACC
